Addgene plasmid #24924: pCDNA-myc-HisA-Sirt3
Depositing lab: Toren Finkel. Publication: A role for the mitochondrial deacetylase Sirt3 in regulating energy homeostasis. Ahn BH, Kim HS, Song S, Lee IH, Liu J, Vassilopoulos A, Deng CX, Finkel T. Proc Natl Acad Sci U S A. 2008 Sep 23. 105(38):14447-52. 10.1073/pnas.0803790105 PubMed 18794531.
Backbone
  Vector backbone: pcDNA4/myc-His A
  Backbone manufacturer: Invitrogen
  Backbone size w/o insert (bp): 5075
  Vector type: Mammalian Expression
Growth in bacteria
  Bacterial resistance: Ampicillin, 100 μg/mL
  Growth temperature: 37°C
  Growth strain: DH5alpha
  Copy number: High Copy
Gene/Insert
  Gene/Insert name: Sirt3
  Species: H. sapiens (human)
  Entrez Gene: SIRT3 (a.k.a. SIR2L3)
  Tag / fusion protein: Myc (C terminal on insert); His (C terminal on insert)
  Cloning method: Restriction Enzyme
  Sequencing primers: 5′ CMV-F; 3′ BGH-rev
Terms and licenses: Academic/Nonprofit Terms; Industry Terms: Not Available to Industry
Depositor comments: NB: This construct was not used in this paper. The construct used in this paper is the HisB version.
How to cite: pCDNA-myc-HisA-Sirt3 was a gift from Toren Finkel (Addgene plasmid # 24924 ; http://n2t.net/addgene:24924 ; RRID:Addgene_24924)
