[The description below was written by a language model from this plasmid's Addgene catalogue record.]
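Description:
pCDNA-myc-HisA-Sirt3 is a mammalian expression plasmid built on the commercial pcDNA4/myc-His A backbone (about 5.1 kb without insert). It carries the human SIRT3 coding sequence, which was inserted by restriction enzyme cloning. It is propagated in E. coli as a high-copy plasmid under ampicillin selection. The record does not list the promoter or terminator as features. However, the recommended sequencing primers (CMV forward and BGH reverse) match the usual layout of this vector family, in which a CMV immediate-early promoter drives the insert and a bovine growth hormone polyadenylation signal follows it. No marker for selection in mammalian cells is recorded, the insert size and cloning sites are not given, and no feature table was supplied.

The SIRT3 open reading frame is fused at its C terminus to the vector-encoded Myc epitope and polyhistidine tag. The expressed protein can therefore be detected or immunoprecipitated with anti-Myc antibodies and captured by metal-affinity chromatography through the His tag. SIRT3 is an NAD-dependent deacetylase of the sirtuin family that acts in mitochondria, and placing the tags at the C terminus leaves the N-terminal end of the protein unmodified. The plasmid is suited to overexpressing tagged human SIRT3 in transfected mammalian cells, for example to study its localisation, interaction partners or deacetylase function. It was deposited alongside a study of Sirt3 in the regulation of energy homeostasis, but the depositor notes that this "A" version was not the construct used in that work, which used the HisB version instead.
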