>Addgene plasmid #24924 | pCDNA-myc-HisA-Sirt3 | addgene partial sequence | sequence record 30867 | 24924 with BGH-rev
TACTATGGTGATGGTGATGATGACCGGTATGCATATTCAGATCCTCTTCTGAGATGAGTTTTTGTTCGAA
CCGCGGGCCCTCTAGACTTTTGTCTGGTCCATCAAGCTTCCCAGTTTCCCGCTGCACAAGGTCCCGCATC
TCTTCTGTCCAGCCCAGAAGCTCCACTAGGCTTTCCACGCCGTGAACCACGTCCCCCAGCTGGGCCACGT
CCCTGCTGCGAGGATGCCAAGCCAAGGGCCCCACCAAGTCCCGGTTGATGAGCAGTCGGGGAACTGAGCT
CCGCACGGCCTCGGTCAAGCTGGCAAAAGGCTCCACCTCCAGGGAGGTCCCAAGGATGAGCAGCAGATCT
GCCATGGGGAAATCAACCACATGCAGCAAGAACCTCTGGGGCAGCGGCTCCCCAAAGAACACAATGTCGG
GCTTCACAACGCCGGTGCAGACCGGGCAGCGGGGAACCCTGTCTGCCATCACGTCAGCCCGAATGTCCTC
CCCTGGGAAGGGTCTTTGGCAGACTGTGCAGGTGGCAGAGGCAAAGGTTCCATGAGCTTCAACCAGCTTT
GAGGCAGGGATGCCCGACACTCTCTCAAGCCCATCGATGTTCTGCGTGTAGAGCCGCAGAAGCAGCCCCT
TGTCATGAAGCAGCCGGAGAAAGTAGTGAGTGACGTTGGGCTTGTAGTTTCCAGGGTACAGCTCCTTGGC
CAAAGTGAAAAAGGGCTTGGGGTTGTGAAAGAAGAATGGGAGTTCAAAAATGGCCTCGGGGTACGGGAGA
TCGTACTGCTGGAGGTTGCTGTACAGGCCACTCCCCGGCGATCTGAAGTCTGGAATGCCACTGGGTGTGC
TGATGCCGGCCCCCACCATGACCACCACCCTCTGGCAGGCTCTGGCCCGAATCAGCTCAGCTACATCCTG
CAGGGAAAGCTTCCCCTTGTCACTGCTGCCTCCACTTCCAACAACAC
